>Addgene plasmid #24530 | pCDNA3 T7 BimL (S44D) | depositor partial sequence | sequence record 11430 | Author sequence
AAGCTTATGGCTAGCATGACTGGTGGACAGCAAATGGGTGGATCCGCAAAGCAACCTTCTGATGTAAGTT
CTGAGTGTGACCGAGAAGGTAGACAATTGCAGCCTGCGGAGAGGCCTCCCCAGCTCAGACCTGGGGCCCC
TACCTCCCTACAGACAGAGCCACAAGACAGGGACCCAGCACCCATGAGTTGTGACAAATCAACACAAACC
CCAAGTCCTCCTTGCCAGGCCTTCAACCACTATCTCAGTGCAATGGCTTCCATGAGGCAGGCTGAACCTG
CAGATATGCGCCCAGAGATATGGATCGCCCAAGAGTTGCGGCGTATCGGAGACGAGTTTAACGCTTACTA
TGCAAGGAGGGTATTTTTGAATAATTACCAAGCAGCCGAAGACCACCCACGAATGGTTATCTTACGACTG
TTACGTTACATTGTCCGCCTGGTGTGGAGAATGCATTGAGAATTC
