>Addgene plasmid #24530 | pCDNA3 T7 BimL (S44D) | addgene partial sequence | sequence record 30567 | 24530 with CMV-F
GCTTTAGCGAGCTCTCTGGCTACTAGAGAACCCACTGCTTACTGGCTTATCGAAATTAATACGACTCACT
ATAGGGAGACCCAAGCTTATGGCTAGCATGACTGGTGGACAGCAAATGGGTGGATCCGCAAAGCAACCTT
CTGATGTAAGTTCTGAGTGTGACCGAGAAGGTAGACAATTGCAGCCTGCGGAGAGGCCTCCCCAGCTCAG
ACCTGGGGCCCCTACCTCCCTACAGACAGAGCCACAAGACAGGGACCCAGCACCCATGAGTTGTGACAAA
TCAACACAAACCCCAAGTCCTCCTTGCCAGGCCTTCAACCACTATCTCAGTGCAATGGCTTCCATGAGGC
AGGCTGAACCTGCAGATATGCGCCCAGAGATATGGATCGCCCAAGAGTTGCGGCGTATCGGAGACGAGTT
TAACGCTTACTATGCAAGGAGGGTATTTTTGAATAATTACCAAGCAGCCGAAGACCACCCACGAATGGTT
ATCTTACGACTGTTACGTTACATTGTCCGCCTGGTGTGGAGAATGCATTGAGAATTCTGCAGATATCCAT
CACACTGGCGGCCGCTCGAGCATGCATCTAGAGGGCCCTATTCTATAGTGTCACCTAAATGCTAGAGCTC
GCTGATCAGCCTCGACTGTGCCTTCTAGTTGCCAGCCATCTGTTGTTTGCCCCTCCCCCGTGCCTTCCTT
GACCCTGGAAGGTGCCACTCCCACTGTCCTTTCCTAATAAAATGAGGAAATTGCATCGCATTGTCTGAGT
AGGTGTCATTCTATTCTGGGGGGTGGGGTGGGGCAGGACAGCAAGGGGGAGGATTGGGAAGACAATAGCA
GGCATGCTGGGGATGCGGTGGGCTCTATGGCTTCTGAGGCGGAAAGAACCAGCTGGGGCTCTAGGGG
