[The description below was written by a language model from this plasmid's Addgene catalogue record.]
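Description:
pCDNA3 T7 BimL (S44D) is a mammalian expression plasmid built on the commercial pcDNA3 backbone (about 5.4 kb without insert). It is propagated in E. coli as a high-copy plasmid under ampicillin selection. The record provides no feature table, so promoter and marker details are not listed explicitly. The standard pcDNA3 backbone drives inserts from the CMV immediate-early promoter with a downstream polyadenylation signal, and it also carries a neomycin resistance cassette for G418 selection of stable mammalian transfectants. T7 and SP6 promoter sites flank the cloning region, which fits their listing as the sequencing primers.

The insert is a roughly 460 bp human cDNA encoding the BimL isoform of BCL2L11 (Bim), a pro-apoptotic BH3-only member of the Bcl2 family. It was cloned between HindIII and EcoRI sites, both of which are retained. The protein carries an N-terminal T7 epitope tag, which allows detection or immunoprecipitation with anti-T7 antibodies. Serine 44 has been changed to aspartic acid, a substitution that introduces a negative charge and is commonly used to mimic constitutive phosphorylation.

The associated work concerns JNK phosphorylation of Bim-related proteins and the induction of Bax-dependent apoptosis. In that context, the construct is most plausibly used to express a phosphomimetic BimL in transfected mammalian cells and to compare its apoptotic activity or protein interactions with those of wild-type or non-phosphorylatable variants. The record itself does not spell out the intended experiments.
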