Addgene plasmid #24530: pCDNA3 T7 BimL (S44D)
Depositing lab: Roger Davis. Depositing organization: University of Massachusetts, Worcester. Publication: JNK phosphorylation of Bim-related members of the Bcl2 family induces Bax-dependent apoptosis. Lei K, Davis RJ. Proc Natl Acad Sci U S A. 2003 Mar 4. 100(5):2432-7. 10.1073/pnas.0438011100 PubMed 12591950.
Backbone
  Vector backbone: pcDNA3
  Backbone manufacturer: invitrogen
  Backbone size w/o insert (bp): 5446
  Vector type: Mammalian Expression
Growth in bacteria
  Bacterial resistance: Ampicillin, 100 μg/mL
  Growth temperature: 37°C
  Growth strain: DH5alpha
  Copy number: High Copy
Gene/Insert
  Gene/Insert name: Bim L(S44D) (alt name: BCL2-like 11)
  Species: H. sapiens (human)
  Insert size (bp): 458
  Mutation: Changed serine 44 to aspartic acid
  GenBank ID: AF032458
  Entrez Gene: BCL2L11 (a.k.a. BAM, BIM, BOD)
  Tag / fusion protein: T7 (N terminal on insert)
  Cloning method: Restriction Enzyme; 5′ cloning site Hind III (not destroyed); 3′ cloning site EcoRI (not destroyed)
  Sequencing primers: 5′ T7; 3′ SP6
Terms and licenses: Academic/Nonprofit Terms; Industry Terms: Not Available to Industry
How to cite: pCDNA3 T7 BimL (S44D) was a gift from Roger Davis (Addgene plasmid # 24530 ; http://n2t.net/addgene:24530 ; RRID:Addgene_24530)
